Addgene plasmid #139388: pMT448
Purpose: Bile Acid inducible sgRNA-1 with PM1 driving Nanoluc expression (NOT Gate 1), pNBU1 backbone, AmpR, ErmR
Depositing lab: Christopher Voigt. Depositing organization: Massachusetts Institute of Technology. Publication: Genetic circuit design automation for the gut resident species Bacteroides thetaiotaomicron. Taketani M, Zhang J, Zhang S, Triassi AJ, Huang YJ, Griffith LG, Voigt CA. Nat Biotechnol. 2020 Aug;38(8):962-969. doi: 10.1038/s41587-020-0468-5. Epub 2020 Mar 30. PubMed 32231334.
Backbone
  Vector backbone: pNBU1
  Vector type: Synthetic Biology
Growth in bacteria
  Bacterial resistance: Ampicillin, 100 μg/mL
  Growth temperature: 37°C
  Growth strain: Pir1
  Copy number: Low Copy
Gene/Insert
  Gene/Insert name: Bile Acid inducible sgRNA-1 with PM1 driving Nanoluc expression (NOT Gate 1),
  Promoter: Bile Acid inducible Promoter
  Cloning method: Gibson Cloning
  Sequencing primers: 5′ aacgcactgagaagccctta; 3′ tgagcaacaaggaatccaaca
Terms and licenses: Academic/Nonprofit Terms; Industry Terms: Not Available to Industry
How to cite: pMT448 was a gift from Christopher Voigt (Addgene plasmid # 139388 ; http://n2t.net/addgene:139388 ; RRID:Addgene_139388)
