[The description below was written by a language model from this plasmid's Addgene catalogue record and pLannotate feature annotations shown in this document.]
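Description:
pMT448 is a synthetic-biology plasmid built on the pNBU1 backbone, carrying a CRISPR-based NOT gate for the gut bacterium Bacteroides thetaiotaomicron. It is propagated in E. coli at low copy from an R6K γ origin, which works only when the pi initiator protein is supplied in trans, hence the Pir1 host strain. Selection in E. coli is by ampicillin through β-lactamase. An incP oriT, next to a traJ fragment, allows conjugative mobilisation into a recipient. An erm-family rRNA methyltransferase gene provides the erythromycin resistance listed in the record, presumably for selection in Bacteroides. NBU1-type vectors generally integrate into the recipient chromosome through an integrase. However, no integrase or attachment site is annotated, and roughly 3 kb downstream of the reporter has no annotation at all.

The payload has two linked parts. A bile acid inducible promoter drives sgRNA-1, seen in the feature table as a Streptococcus pyogenes Cas9 guide RNA scaffold. Downstream, the PM1 promoter drives NanoLuc, annotated as an Oplophorus luciferase catalytic subunit fragment. It is preceded by an sTRSV hammerhead ribozyme, a part typically used to cleave the 5′ leader and insulate expression from promoter context. The short hsp70 poly(A) match just before the reporter is probably a spurious annotation. The gate logic implies that the induced guide directs repression of PM1, so luminescence falls as bile acid rises. No Cas9 or dCas9 gene is annotated, so the record does not show where that protein comes from; it may be provided by the host strain. The construct appears intended for measuring the response function of this gate for genetic circuit design in B. thetaiotaomicron.
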