Features (pLannotate 1.2.2; 10 found; start..end, strand, type, name):
    165..893     -  CDS            ermC': ERM_BACIU - Experimental evidence at protein level: Swiss-Prot protein existence level 1. This protein produces a dimethylation of the adenine residue at position 2085 in 23S rRNA, resulting in reduced affinity between ribosomes and macrolide-lincosamide-streptogramin B antibiotics. From Bacillus subtilis.
   1364..1380    +  promoter       AmpR promoter (fragment): bla
   1381..2241    +  CDS            AmpR: β-lactamase; bla; confers resistance to ampicillin, carbenicillin, and related antibiotics
   2294..2339    -  CDS            traJ (fragment): oriT-recognizing protein; traJ
   2372..2481    -  oriT           oriT: incP origin of transfer
   2652..3040    +  rep_origin     R6K γ ori: γ replication origin from E. coli plasmid R6K; requires the R6K initiator protein pi for replication
   3273..3348    +  misc_RNA       gRNA scaffold: guide RNA scaffold for the Streptococcus pyogenes CRISPR/Cas9 system
   3527..3576    +  misc_RNA       sTRSV HHRz: hammerhead ribozyme from the tobacco ringspot virus satellite RNA (Khvorova et al., 2003)
   3613..3630    +  polyA_signal   hsp70 poly(A) (fragment): polyadenlyation signal from the Drosophila melanogaster hsp70Ab gene
   3637..4155    +  CDS            LUCI_OPLGR (fragment): Experimental evidence at protein level: Swiss-Prot protein existence level 1. Catalytic subunit of oplophorus-luciferin 2-monooxygenase. Oxidoreductase that converts coelenterazine (the oplophorus luciferin) to coelenteramide under emission of blue light with a maximum at 454 nm. Is also active with bisdeoxycoelenterazine. From Oplophorus gracilirostris (Luminous shrimp).
>Addgene plasmid #139388 | pMT448 | addgene full sequence | sequence record 313834 | Addgene NGS Result
TGAACGTAGAGAGTAGCGATATTAAAAGAATCCGATGAGAAAAGACTAATATTTATCTATCCATTCAGTT
TGATTTCTCAGGACTTTACATCGTCCTGAAAGTATTTGTTGGTACCGAGGACGCGTAAACATTTACAGTT
GCATGTGGCCTATTGTTTTTAGCCGTTAAATATTTTATAACTATTAAATAGCGATACAAATTGTTCGAAA
CTAATATTGTTTATATCATATATTCTCGCATGTTTTAAAGCTTTATTAAATTGATTTTTTGTAAACAGTT
TTTCGTACTCTTTGTTAACCCATTTCATTACAAAAGTTTCATATTTTTTTCTCTCTTTAAATGCCATTTT
TGCTGGCTTTCTTTTTAATACAATTAATGTGCTATCCACTTTAGGTTTTGGATGGAAATAATACCTAGGA
ATTTTTGCTAATATAGAAATATCTACCTCTGCCATTAACAGCAATGCTAGTGATCTGTTTGTATCTAATA
ACATTTTAGCAAAACCATATTCCACTATTAAATAACTTATTGTGGCTGAACTTTCAAAAACAATTTTTCG
AATTATATTTGTGCTTATGTTGTAAGGTATGCTGCCAAATATTTTATATGGATTGTGGCTAGGAAATGTA
AATTTCAGTATATCATCATTTACTATTTGATAGTTAGGATAATTTAAGAGCTTATTACGAGTTACCTCAC
ATAATTTAGAATCAATTTCTATCGCCGTTACAAAATTACATCTCTTTACCAATCCAGCAGTAAAATGACC
TTTCCCTGCACCTATTTCAAAGATGTTATCTTTTTCATCTAAACTTATGCAATTCATTATTTTTTCTATG
TGATATTTTGAAGTAATAAAATTTTGACTATCTTTTATATTTACTTTGTTCATTATAACCTCTCCTTAAT
TTATTGCATCTCTTTTCGAATATTTATGTTTTTTGAGAAAAGAACGTACTCATGGTTCATCCCGATATGC
GTATCGGTCTGTATATCAGCAACTTTCTATGTGTTTCAACTACAATAGTCATCTATTCTCATCTTTCTGA
GTCCACCCCCTGCAAAGCCCCTCTTTACGACATAAAAATTCGGTCGGAAAAGGTATGCAAAAGATGTTTC
TCTCTTTAAGAGAAACTCTTCGGGATGCAAAAATATGAAAATAACTCCAATTCACCAAATTATATAGCGA
CTTTTTTACAAAATGCTAAAATTTGTTGATTTCCGTCAAGCAATTGTTGAGCAAAAATGTCTTTTACGAT
AAAATGATACCTCAATATCAACTGTTTAGCAAAACGATATTTCTCTTAAAGAGAGAAACACCTTTTTGTT
CACCAATCCCCGACTTTTAATCCCGCGGCCATGATTGAAAAAGGAAGAGTATGAGTATTCAACATTTCCG
TGTCGCCCTTATTCCCTTTTTTGCGGCATTTTGCCTTCCTGTTTTTGCTCACCCAGAAACGCTGGTGAAA
GTAAAAGATGCTGAAGATCAGTTGGGTGCACGAGTGGGTTACATCGAACTGGATCTCAACAGCGGTAAGA
TCCTTGAGAGTTTTCGCCCCGAAGAACGTTTTCCAATGATGAGCACTTTTAAAGTTCTGCTATGTGGCGC
GGTATTATCCCGTATTGACGCCGGGCAAGAGCAACTCGGTCGCCGCATACACTATTCTCAGAATGACTTG
GTTGAGTACTCACCAGTCACAGAAAAGCATCTTACGGATGGCATGACAGTAAGAGAATTATGCAGTGCTG
CCATAACCATGAGTGATAACACTGCGGCCAACTTACTTCTGACAACGATCGGAGGACCGAAGGAGCTAAC
CGCTTTTTTGCACAACATGGGGGATCATGTAACTCGCCTTGATCGTTGGGAACCGGAGCTGAATGAAGCC
ATACCAAACGACGAGCGTGACACCACGATGCCTGTAGCAATGGCAACAACGTTGCGCAAACTATTAACTG
GCGAACTACTTACTCTAGCTTCCCGGCAACAATTAATAGACTGGATGGAGGCGGATAAAGTTGCAGGACC
ACTTCTGCGCTCGGCCCTTCCGGCTGGCTGGTTTATTGCTGATAAATCTGGAGCCGGTGAGCGTGGGTCA
CGCGGTATCATTGCAGCACTGGGGCCAGATGGTAAGCCCTCCCGTATCGTAGTTATCTACACGACGGGGA
GTCAGGCAACTATGGATGAACGAAATAGACAGATCGCTGAGATAGGTGCCTCACTGATTAAGCATTGGTA
ACTGTCAGACCAAGTTTACTCATAACGCGTCAATTCGAGGGGGATCAATTCCGTGATAGGTGGGCTGCCC
TTCCTGGTTGGCTTGGTTTCATCAGCCATCCGCTTGCCCTCATCTGTTACGCCGGCGGTAGCCGGCCAGC
CTCGCAGAGCAGGATTCCCGTTGAGCACCGCCAGGTGCGAATAAGGGACAGTGAAGAAGGAACACCCGCT
CGCGGGTGGGCCTACTTCACCTATCCTGCCCGGCTGACGCCGTTGGATACACCAAGGAAAGTCTACACGA
ACCCTTTGGCAAAATCCTGTATATCGTGCGAAAAAGGATGGATATACCGAAAAAATCGCTATAATGACCC
CGAAGCAGGGTTATGCAGCGGAAAACGGAATTGATCCGGCCACGATGCGTCCGGCGTAGAGGATCTGAAG
ATCAGCAGTTCAACCTGTTGATAGTACGTACTAAGCTCTCATGTTTCACGTACTAAGCTCTCATGTTTAA
CGTACTAAGCTCTCATGTTTAACGAACTAAACCCTCATGGCTAACGTACTAAGCTCTCATGGCTAACGTA
CTAAGCTCTCATGTTTCACGTACTAAGCTCTCATGTTTGAACAATAAAATTAATATAAATCAGCAACTTA
AATAGCCTCTAAGGTTTTAAGTTTTATAAGAAAAAAAAGAATATATAAGGCTTTTAAAGCTTTTAAGGTT
TAACGGTTGTGGACAACAAGCCAGGGATGTAACGCACTGAGAAGCCCTTAGAGCCTCTCAAAGCAATTTT
GAGTGACACAGGAACACTTAACGGCTGACATGGGAATTCCCCTCCACCGCGGTGTATTAATGCGGCTGCA
ATTTTTTTGGGCGGGGCCGCCCAAAAAAATCCTAGCACCCTGCAGGGTCTCCCGCTTTACAAAGAAAATT
CGACAAACTGTTATTTTTCTATCTATTTAAATGTACACCCGTTTGTTTACTTTACTTTAGTTATGTACCT
TTGTCGGCAATGTACACCCGAAAGTTTACTTTCAAAGATAATAGAACTTAAGGTTTTAGAGCTAGAAATA
GCAAGTTAAAATAAGGCTAGTCCGTTATCAACTTGAAAAAGTGGCACCGAGTCGGTGCTTTTTTTGGATC
CAAAAAAAAAAAACACCCTAACGGGTGTTTTTTTTTTTTTGGTCTGCCGCGGCCGCTGCTGTCATAGGCC
GGTTGTCCGGTAGTCCGGATGATTTAAGGAAGATTTCTCTTCTTTTTTCACTTTCTCCGAACAACCTCCA
CTTAAGTTCTATTATCTTTGCAGTAGCTGTCACCGGATGTGCTTTCCGGTCTGATGAGTCCGTGAGGACG
AAACAGCCTCTACAAATAATTTTGTTTAACGCATTTTAAAATAAAATAAATTATTTATTTAATTAAACGA
ATATGGTTTTTACTCTGGAAGATTTTGTTGGCGATTGGCGTCAGACCGCGGGTTATAATTTGGATCAAGT
CCTGGAACAGGGTGGCGTAAGCTCTCTGTTCCAGAACCTGGGTGTGAGCGTGACGCCGATTCAGCGCATC
GTTCTGTCCGGCGAGAACGGTCTGAAAATTGATATTCATGTGATCATCCCGTACGAAGGCCTGAGCGGTG
ACCAAATGGGTCAAATCGAGAAAATCTTTAAAGTCGTCTACCCAGTTGACGATCACCACTTCAAGGTTAT
CTTGCATTACGGTACGCTGGTGATTGATGGTGTGACCCCGAATATGATTGACTATTTCGGCCGTCCGTAT
GAAGGCATTGCCGTTTTTGACGGTAAAAAGATCACCGTCACCGGTACCCTGTGGAATGGCAATAAGATTA
TTGACGAGCGTCTGATTAACCCGGACGGCAGCCTGCTGTTCCGCGTGACCATCAACGGTGTCACGGGTTG
GCGTCTGTGCGAGCGCATCCTGGCATAATGAACTGGGATCCCTCGGTACCAAATTTTCGAAAAAAGACGC
TGAAAAGCGTCTTTTTTCGTTTTGGTCCGCGGCCGCCGGCCGCTGATCTGGAAGAAGCAATGAAAGCTGC
TGTTAAGTCTCCGAATCAGGTATTGTTCCTGACAGGTGTATTCCCATCCGGTAAACGCGGATACTTTGCA
GTTGATCTGACTCAGGAATAAATTATAAATTAAGGTAAGAAGATTGTAGGATAAGCTAATGAAATAGAAA
AAGGATGCCGTCACACAACTTGTCGGCATTCTTTTTTGTTTTATTAGTTGAAAATATAGTGAAAAAGTTG
CCTAAATATGTATGTTAACAAATTATTTGTCGTAACTTTGCACTCCAAATCTGTTTTTAACATATGGCAC
TAATGCAGAAAAAATTGACTCGTTCTCAGCAGAAACACTTGGACATCATCAACGCTGCTAAAGAAGAATT
CATCGAATTCGGTTTCTTGGCTGCTAACATGGACCGTATCACTTCTTCTGCTGAAGTATCTAAACGTACT
TTGTACCGTCACTTCGAATCTAAAGAAGTATTGTTCGAATCTGTATTGACTATCATCAACGACTCTGTAA
ACGAATCTATCTCTTACCACTTCGACCCGAACAAATCTACTGAAGAACAGTTGACTGAAATCGCTTACAA
AGAAATCGACGTATTGTACAAAACTTACGGTATCGCTTTGGCTCGTACTATCGTAATGGAATTCTTGCGT
CAGCCGGAAATGGCTAAAACTTTGATCCAGAACATCTACTCTATCCGTGCTATCACTCAGTGGTTCCGTT
CTGCTATCGAAGCTAAACGTTTGAAAGACGCTGACCCGAAATTGATGACTGACGTATACGTATCTTTGTT
CCAGGGTTTGTTCTTCTGGCCGCAGGTAATGCACTTGGACTTGGAACCGCACGGTGAAGAATTGTCTCAG
AAAATCGAAACTTTGACTACTATCTTCTTGCAGTCTTACGGTGTAGCTGAATAACAATGAATGGGCTTTC
CTCGGTACCAAATTCCAGAAAAGAGGCCTCCCGAAAGGGGGGCCTTTTTTCGTTTTGGTCCCTAATTGCC
TATCTTCCAGTGATGGAACAGCATTTGTGCATTGGCTGCAACAATCAGCCTTACTTGTGCCTGTTCTATT
TCCGAACCGACCGCTTGTATGAATGCATCAAAATTCGTTTTCTCTACGTTGGATTCCTTGTTGCTCATAT
TGTGATGATAATTTCTACAAATATAGTCATTGGTAACTATCTATGAAACTGTTTGATACTTTTATCAGTC
CAGTAGTTTTACAAGGTCTTTCTTCATTTCTTCGTCAATATCCCTGTATCGTCTGAAAGCTTTGCTTCCC
TCCTTGTGTCCCGACAGTGCGGAAACAAGGTTCGGGTCTTTCACTTTTTTATAGATATTGCCGATAAACG
TACGTCTTGCCAGATGGCTGCTTGCCACTTCATAAATAGGTCGTTTGATTTCGTTGTGCGTCAACGGGTC
TAAGATTGTTACGATGCGGTCAACTCCAGCTAATTTGAATATCTTTTTTATGGCATCATTGTACTTTTGC
TCGGATATGAACGGCAACAGTTTTCCCTCATATTCTTTGTAGCGTTCAAGGATTTCTTTCGCTTTGTCGT
TAAGTGGAACACGTACCGTAACCGGATTCCCCTCTTTGGTTTTCTTGGGAATATATTCTATGGCTTCATT
GACCACATTTAGTTTGGTCATTCGGTACAGGTCGCTCACCCTGCATCCTATCAGTGTCTGAAATATGAAT
ATATCCCTCTGTATTGCCAGTTGTGGGGTGGCAGAAAGGTCTGCATTAAAAATCCTGTCCCTTTCTTCGA
GTGTTATATAATAAGGTGTACCATATGTACACTCCTCTATCGGAAACTTGTCGAAAGGTCTGTTTGTGGT
GCGTTTGTTATCGAAGCACCACAGGAAGAATGTGCGTATTCTTGAAAAACAGTCTATCAGCGTGTTTTTG
CTTCTGGGCTGTGGTGTCCTCTTTTCGGGAATGGCTTCATAAATGCTCGGGTAAAGTTCATAATACTGGT
ATTCGTTCTGAAAGAAATCCCACATATCCCGAAGCGTGTCAGGTGTTACCAAATCCACATCAAGGATAAA
GCCCTTTTGTCCTCTCTTTGTAGCCCTTACATATAGTTCATAACGCAGTAAGGCTCTTTTGACAACCCGG
AAATTTTTCTTTCGTACTTCCGACAAAGGGTGCTTGTTTAGAAATTCATCGAATAGTTCTCCAATGGTAG
GCTTGATAACCACTTCCTCCGGCAAAAAATATTTTTCAGGATGGTAAAATTTATCAAGTGTTGTTTTTAG
CCATTCTTTGTCTATTGCTTCCTTTTCTTGTTGATATACCTTCTCGATATAGGTTTTCAACTGGCGTATC
TCTTCATTTATATGGGTACGCATTTCTTCATTGCAGACAGCTTTCGTTTTTACACATTCGTCTTTATCAT
CCCATAGATTGGGATTGATGGCTAACTGAGTAGGAGCAACGGAGTCTAACTGCCTTCCGTTTCTAAAACG
GACATAGATTGTAGCCATGGATTCTGTATCATATCGTTTGGCTGCTTTTTTAATGATAAAGGTTACTTTC
ATAGACTTTCAGGTTGAATTTTACTCTGCTGCAAATATAAATATTTTCCCCAGCATTTTCCCCACATCTG
CTAAATATTTTGCAATTCGATTAAACTTGGATTAAAATTTAATAGGATTATAACATATTGAAATACAGTG
TAATTGTGGCGTTTTTCCGCATTTTTCTTTTTACCCACATTTTCCCCACTTTAATTATTTCAAATGCGGG
GTCTGGGTACAAGAAAGAAAGCTAAGTATTTGATAGTTCAATACTTAGCTTTTTCTTTTGCTTGAATTTT
CCCCACATTTTCCCCACACGTGCAAAAAATATAGCAGTAAGTCATTATTTCTTTTGGT
